Addgene plasmid #214595: AiP1965 - pAAV-AiE2475m-minBG-SYFP2-WPRE-BGHpA
Purpose: AiE2475m is an enhancer sequence, designed to drive AAV-mediated transgene expression in specific populations of brain cells
Depositing lab: Allen Institute for Brain Science & Bosiljka Tasic. Depositing organization: Allen Institute. Publication: A suite of enhancer AAVs and transgenic mouse lines for genetic access to cortical cell types. Ben-Simon Y, Hooper M, Narayan S, Daigle TL, Dwivedi D, Way SW, Oster A, Stafford DA, Mich JK, Taormina MJ, Martinez RA, Opitz-Araya X, Roth JR, Alexander JR, Allen S, Amster A, Arbuckle J, Ayala A, Baker PM, Bakken TE, Barcelli T, Barta S, Bendrick J, Bertagnolli D, Bielstein C, Bishwakarma P, Bowlus J, Boyer G, Brouner K, Casian B, Casper T, Chakka AB, Chakrabarty R, Chance RK, Chavan S, Clark M, Colbert K, Collman F, Daniel S, Departee M, DiValentin P, Donadio N, Dotson N, Egdorf T, Fliss T, Gabitto M, Garcia J, Gary A, Gasperini M, Gloe J, Goldy J, Gore BB, Graybuck L, Greisman N, Haeseleer F, Halterman C, Haradon Z, Hastings SD, Helback O, Ho W, Hockemeyer D, Huang C, Huff S, Hunker A, Johansen N, Jones D, Juneau Z, Kalmbach B, Kannan M, Khem S, Kussick E, Kutsal R, Larsen R, Lee C, Lee AY, Leibly M, Lenz GH, Li S, Liang E, Lusk N, Madigan Z, Malloy J, Malone J, McCue R, Melchor J, Mollenkopf T, Moosman S, Morin E, Newman D, Ng L, Ngo K, Omstead V, Otto S, Oyama A, Pena N, Pham T, Phillips E, Pom CA, Potekhina L, Ransford S, Ray PL, Rette D, Reynoldson C, Rimorin C, Rocha D, Ruiz A, Sanchez REA, Sawyer L, Sedeno-Cortes A, Sevigny JP, Shapovalova N, Shepard N, Shulga L, Sigler AR, Siverts L, Soliman S, Somasundaram S, Staats B, Stewart K, Szelenyi E, Tieu M, Trader C, Tran A, van Velthoven CTJ, Walker M, Wang Y, Weed N, Wirthlin M, Wood T, Wynalda B, Yao Z, Zhou T, Ariza J, Dee N, Reding M, Ronellenfitch K, Mufti S, Sunkin SM, Smith KA, Esposito L, Waters J, Thyagarajan B, Yao S, Lein ES, Zeng H, Levi BP, Ngai J, Ting JT, Tasic B. Cell. 2025 May 16:S0092-8674(25)00513-6. doi: 10.1016/j.cell.2025.05.002. PubMed 40403729.
Backbone
  Vector backbone: pAAV2
  Vector type: AAV
Growth in bacteria
  Bacterial resistance: Ampicillin, 100 μg/mL
  Growth temperature: 37°C
  Growth strain: NEB Stable
  Copy number: High Copy
Gene/Insert
  Gene/Insert name: SYFP2
  Species: Synthetic
  Promoter: minBG
  Cloning method: Gibson Cloning
Terms and licenses: Academic/Nonprofit Terms; Industry Terms: Not Available to Industry
Depositor comments: 5' Cloning Site: SgrAI (destroyed), 3' Cloning Site: SgrAI (destroyed). Please visit https://doi.org/10.1101/2024.06.10.597244 for bioRxiv preprint.
How to cite: AiP1965 - pAAV-AiE2475m-minBG-SYFP2-WPRE-BGHpA was a gift from Allen Institute for Brain Science & Bosiljka Tasic (Addgene plasmid # 214595 ; http://n2t.net/addgene:214595 ; RRID:Addgene_214595)
