[The description below was written by a language model from this plasmid's Addgene catalogue record and pLannotate feature annotations shown in this document.]
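Description:
AiP1965 - pAAV-AiE2475m-minBG-SYFP2-WPRE-BGHpA is an AAV transfer plasmid built on a pAAV2 backbone and intended for packaging into recombinant adeno-associated virus for gene delivery to brain tissue. In bacteria it is maintained as a high-copy plasmid through a ColE1/pUC-type origin and selected with ampicillin via the β-lactamase gene and its native promoter. An f1 phage origin and short remnants of pBR322-derived rop and bom sequences also sit in the backbone. The annotation finds one full AAV2 inverted terminal repeat next to the polyadenylation end of the cassette. The other ITR is detected only as two short fragments, which may reflect how hard these repeats are to sequence and annotate rather than a true truncation. The recorded propagation strain, NEB Stable, is a common choice for repeat-containing plasmids.

The payload between the ITRs is a reporter cassette in which the enhancer AiE2475m is placed upstream of a minimal beta-globin promoter (minBG). A minimal promoter has little activity of its own, so the enhancer is meant to determine which cells transcribe the cassette. It drives SYFP2, a fast-maturing monomeric yellow fluorescent protein derived from Aequorea victoria. Downstream, a WPRE (annotated as two fragments) enhances transcript stability and expression, and a bovine growth hormone polyadenylation signal terminates the transcript. The enhancer and minBG are not annotated in the feature table but presumably lie in the unannotated region upstream of SYFP2; a tiny PGK poly(A) match there is probably incidental. The enhancer was inserted by Gibson assembly at an SgrAI site that was destroyed. The construct belongs to a collection of enhancer AAVs for genetic access to cortical cell types, and the fluorescence reports enhancer activity, although the record does not state which cell population AiE2475m targets.
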