Features (pLannotate 1.2.2; 15 found; start..end, strand, type, name):
    164..181     -  polyA_signal   PGK poly(A) signal (fragment): mouse phosphoglycerate kinase 1 polyadenylation signal
    538..565     -  repeat_region  AAV2 ITR (fragment): inverted terminal repeat of adeno-associated virus serotype 2 inverted
    594..621     -  repeat_region  AAV2 ITR (fragment): inverted terminal repeat of adeno-associated virus serotype 2 inverted
    694..1282    -  rep_origin     ori: high-copy-number ColE1/pMB1/pBR322/pUC origin of replication
   1453..2313    -  CDS            AmpR: β-lactamase; bla; confers resistance to ampicillin, carbenicillin, and related antibiotics
   2314..2418    -  promoter       AmpR promoter: bla
   2513..2548    +  CDS            rop (fragment): Rop protein, which maintains plasmids at low copy number; rop
   2650..2699    +  misc_feature   bom (fragment): basis of mobility region from pBR322
   2700..3155    -  rep_origin     f1 ori (sequence partly withheld): f1 bacteriophage origin of replication; arrow indicates direction of (+) strand synthesis
   3174..3225    +  misc_feature   bom (fragment): basis of mobility region from pBR322
   3230..3370    -  repeat_region  AAV2 ITR: inverted terminal repeat of adeno-associated virus serotype 2 inverted
   3488..3599    -  polyA_signal   bGH poly(A) signal: bovine growth hormone polyadenylation signal
   3616..3696    -  misc_feature   WPRE (fragment): woodchuck hepatitis virus posttranscriptional regulatory element
   3702..3859    -  misc_feature   WPRE (fragment): woodchuck hepatitis virus posttranscriptional regulatory element
   3899..4615    -  CDS            SYFP2: SYFP2 is a basic (constitutively fluorescent) yellow fluorescent protein published in 2006, derived from Aequorea victoria. It is reported to be a very rapidly-maturing monomer with moderate acid sensitivity.
>Addgene plasmid #214595 | AiP1965 - pAAV-AiE2475m-minBG-SYFP2-WPRE-BGHpA | addgene full sequence | sequence record 432597 | Addgene NGS Result
CAAGGCATGTAGCCATCTCTTCCCTCTTTCTCTTCTTCCTTCTAGATCTTGTCTTCCTGCGCCCTCATTG
CTCGCGTTTCTGATTCATGTATCTGACCACCATCAGCAGATCTGAAGAGGACAGGAAGCACCCAGTTCGA
ACTCTTCCAAGTCGGGGCCTGCACACCCCACCCCCACCCCCTTCCTGGAGTCTGTCTGGGAGGGGATCCC
CAATGACGCACTCGGGAAGGCAGTACAGAGCCCCACGCCAGGCCCGGGGATCATGAATGAGGGCAGAGAG
AAGGCCAGGCGCTTCCTCCTCACCAGCCGGAGCTTTGGCCCCCAGCAGGGTGAGCAGCTGCCCTCCTGAG
GCAGCCCAGGCAGGCTCTATGCCCAGCCCTTGTTGGCCAGAAGACAAGCTGGCTGGGTCCCCGCGAAAGA
GGTCGTTTCAATAGCTTTCACCCTGCACTCCCGCACACCACCCCAGCCCCGGCCCCGCATGCTGTAACCT
CCTTGCGGCCGCAGGAACCCCTAGTGATGGAGTTGGCCACTCCCTCTCTGCGCGCTCGCTCGCTCACTGA
GGCCGGGCGACCAAAGGTCGCCCGACGCCCGGGCGGCCTCAGTGAGCGAGCGAGCGCGCAGCTGCCTGCA
GGACATGTGAGCAAAAGGCCAGCAAAAGGCCAGGAACCGTAAAAAGGCCGCGTTGCTGGCGTTTTTCCAT
AGGCTCCGCCCCCCTGACGAGCATCACAAAAATCGACGCTCAAGTCAGAGGTGGCGAAACCCGACAGGAC
TATAAAGATACCAGGCGTTTCCCCCTGGAAGCTCCCTCGTGCGCTCTCCTGTTCCGACCCTGCCGCTTAC
CGGATACCTGTCCGCCTTTCTCCCTTCGGGAAGCGTGGCGCTTTCTCATAGCTCACGCTGTAGGTATCTC
AGTTCGGTGTAGGTCGTTCGCTCCAAGCTGGGCTGTGTGCACGAACCCCCCGTTCAGCCCGACCGCTGCG
CCTTATCCGGTAACTATCGTCTTGAGTCCAACCCGGTAAGACACGACTTATCGCCACTGGCAGCAGCCAC
TGGTAACAGGATTAGCAGAGCGAGGTATGTAGGCGGTGCTACAGAGTTCTTGAAGTGGTGGCCTAACTAC
GGCTACACTAGAAGAACAGTATTTGGTATCTGCGCTCTGCTGAAGCCAGTTACCTTCGGAAAAAGAGTTG
GTAGCTCTTGATCCGGCAAACAAACCACCGCTGGTAGCGGTGGTTTTTTTGTTTGCAAGCAGCAGATTAC
GCGCAGAAAAAAAGGATCTCAAGAAGATCCTTTGATCTTTTCTACGGGGTCTGACGCTCAGTGGAACGAA
AACTCACGTTAAGGGATTTTGGTCATGAGATTATCAAAAAGGATCTTCACCTAGATCCTTTTAAATTAAA
AATGAAGTTTTAAATCAATCTAAAGTATATATGAGTAAACTTGGTCTGACAGTTACCAATGCTTAATCAG
TGAGGCACCTATCTCAGCGATCTGTCTATTTCGTTCATCCATAGTTGCCTGACTCCCCGTCGTGTAGATA
ACTACGATACGGGAGGGCTTACCATCTGGCCCCAGTGCTGCAATGATACCGCGAGACCCACGCTCACCGG
CTCCAGATTTATCAGCAATAAACCAGCCAGCCGGAAGGGCCGAGCGCAGAAGTGGTCCTGCAACTTTATC
CGCCTCCATCCAGTCTATTAATTGTTGCCGGGAAGCTAGAGTAAGTAGTTCGCCAGTTAATAGTTTGCGC
AACGTTGTTGCCATTGCTACAGGCATCGTGGTGTCACGCTCGTCGTTTGGTATGGCTTCATTCAGCTCCG
GTTCCCAACGATCAAGGCGAGTTACATGATCCCCCATGTTGTGCAAAAAAGCGGTTAGCTCCTTCGGTCC
TCCGATCGTTGTCAGAAGTAAGTTGGCCGCAGTGTTATCACTCATGGTTATGGCAGCACTGCATAATTCT
CTTACTGTCATGCCATCCGTAAGATGCTTTTCTGTGACTGGTGAGTACTCAACCAAGTCATTCTGAGAAT
AGTGTATGCGGCGACCGAGTTGCTCTTGCCCGGCGTCAATACGGGATAATACCGCGCCACATAGCAGAAC
TTTAAAAGTGCTCATCATTGGAAAACGTTCTTCGGGGCGAAAACTCTCAAGGATCTTACCGCTGTTGAGA
TCCAGTTCGATGTAACCCACTCGTGCACCCAACTGATCTTCAGCATCTTTTACTTTCACCAGCGTTTCTG
GGTGAGCAAAAACAGGAAGGCAAAATGCCGCAAAAAAGGGAATAAGGGCGACACGGAAATGTTGAATACT
CATACTCTTCCTTTTTCAATATTATTGAAGCATTTATCAGGGTTATTGTCTCATGAGCGGATACATATTT
GAATGTATTTAGAAAAATAAACAAATAGGGGTTCCGCGCACATTTCCCCGAAAAGTGCCACCTGACGTCT
AAGAAACCATTATTATCATGACATTAACCTATAAAAATAGGCGTATCACGAGGCCCTTTCGTCTCGCGCG
TTTCGGTGATGACGGTGAAAACCTCTGACACATGCAGCTCCCGGAGACGGTCACAGCTTGTCTGTAAGCG
GATGCCGGGAGCAGACAAGCCCGTCAGGGCGCGTCAGCGGGTGTTGGCGGGTGTCGGGGCTGGCTTAACT
ATGCGGCATCAGAGCAGATTGTACTGAGAGTGCACCATAAAATTGTAAACGTTAATATTTTGTTAAAATT
CGCGTTAAATTTTTGTTAAATCAGCTCATTTTTTAACCAATAGACCGAAATCGGCAAAATCCCTTATAAA
TCAAAAGAATAGCCCGAGATAGAGT
[37 nt withheld, positions 2826-2862]
AAAGAACGTGGACTCCAACGTCAAAGG
[141 nt withheld, positions 2890-3030]
G
[46 nt withheld, positions 3032-3077]
A
[95 nt withheld, positions 3079-3173]
TATGCGGTGTGAAATACCGCACAGATGCGTAAGGAGAAAATACCGCATCAGGCGCCCCTGCAGGCAGCTG
CGCGCTCGCTCGCTCACTGAGGCCGCCCGGGCAAAGCCCGGGCGTCGGGCGACCTTTGGTCGCCCGGCCT
CAGTGAGCGAGCGAGCGCGCAGAGAGGGAGTGGCCAACTCCATCACTAGGGGTTCCTGCGGCCGCTCGGT
CCGCACGTGAGATCTCATGCCTGCTATTGTCTTCCCAATCCTCCCCCTTGCTGTCCTGCCCCACCCCACC
CCCCAGAATAGAATGACACCTACTCAGACAATGCGATGCAATTTCCTCATTTTATTAGGAAAGGACAGTG
GGAGTGGCACCTTCCAGGGTCAAGGAAGGCACGGGGGAGGGGCAAACAACAGATGGCTGGCAACTAGAAG
GCACAGTCGAAGATCTCTCGAGCCACGGAATTGTCAGTGCCCAACAGCCGAGCCCCTGTCCAGCAGCGGG
CAAGGCAGGCGGCGATGAGTTCCGCCGTGGCAAGAACTAACCAGGATTTATACAAGGAGGAGAAAATGAA
AGCCATACGGGAAGCAATAGCATGATACAAAGGCATTAAAGCAGCGTATCCACATAGCGTAAAAGGAGCA
ACATAGTTAAGAATACCAGTCAATCTTTCACAAATTTTGTAATCCAGAGGTTGATTATGATATCGAATTC
GCGGCCGCGGCGCGCCGTCGACTTACTTGTACAGCTCGTCCATGCCGAGAGTGATCCCGGCGGCGGTCAC
GAACTCCAGCAGGACCATGTGATCGCGCTTCTCGTTGGGGTCTTTGCTCAGCTTGGACTGGTAGCTCAGG
TAGTGGTTGTCGGGCAGCAGCACGGGGCCGTCGCCGATGGGGGTGTTCTGCTGGTAGTGGTCGGCGAGCT
GCACGCCGCCGTCCTCGATGTTGTGGCGGATCTTGAAGTTGGCCTTGATGCCGTTCTTCTGCTTGTCGGC
GGTGATATAGACGTTGTGGCTGTTGTAGTTGTACTCCAGCTTGTGCCCCAGGATGTTGCCGTCCTCCTTG
AAGTCGATGCCCTTCAGCTCGATGCGGTTCACCAGGGTGTCGCCCTCGAACTTCACCTCGGCGCGGGTCT
TGTAGTTGCCGTCGTCCTTGAAGAAGATGGTGCGCTCCTGGACGTAGCCTTCGGGCATGGCGGACTTGAA
GAAGTCGTGCTGCTTCATGTGGTCGGGGTAGCGGGCGAAGCACTGCACGCCGTAGCCCAGGGTGGTCACG
AGGGTGGGCCAGGGCACGGGCAGCTTGCCGGTGGTGCAGATCAGCTTCAGGGTCAGCTTGCCGTAGGTGG
CATCGCCCTCGCCCTCGCCGGACACGCTGAACTTGTGGCCGTTTACGTCGCCGTCCAGCTCGACCAGGAT
GGGCACCACCCCGGTGAACAGCTCCTCGCCCTTGCTCACCATGGTGGCGACCGGTAGCGCTAGCTTCGAA
AGATCTGGATCCCAGAAGCAAATGTAAGCAATAGATGGCTCTGCCCTGACTTTTATGCCCAGCCCGAGCT
CCGGCTACGTGACAGTTCCCTAGAGAATGGTACAGCTGCAAGCCTCAACACCCAGCATGCACCGCAGCTG
GGGAGTGCTGGGAGCCTTTGAAGAGCCCGGGCAGGATGCCACAGGCATCTGCGGGAAGCAGGGGATACAC
AAGGCAGGGTCAGCACTGACTGATTTCAACCACTA
